>Addgene plasmid #191313 | pTETDuet_F31YDHFR_Q33STS | addgene full sequence | sequence record 378519 | Addgene NGS Result
CTTAAGTCGAACAGAAAGTAATCGTATTGTACATCCCTATCAGTGATAGAGATTGACATCCCTATCAGTG
ATAGAGATACTGAGCACATCAGCAGGACGCACTGACCGAATTCATTAAAGAGGAGAAAGGTACCATGCTG
CAGATCTCATGAAACAGTACCTGGAGCTGATGCAAAAAGTTCTGGATGAGGGTACCCAGAAAAACGACCG
CACGGGTACCGGAACGCTGAGCATTTTTGGCCATTCGATGCGTTTTAACCTGCAGGACGGATTCCCGCTG
GTTACGACCAAACGCTGCCACCTGCGTAGCATTATTCATGAGCTGCTGTGGTTTCTGCAAGGTGACACTA
ACATCGCGTATCTGCACGAAAACAATGTGACGATCTGGGATGAATGGGCCGATGAAAACGGCGATCTGGG
CCCAGTGTATGGTAAACAGTGGCGCGCCTGGCCAACGCCAGATGGCCGCCACATCGATCAGATCACGACC
GTGCTGAATCAACTGAAAAACGACCCGGACAGCCGCCGCATTATTGTTTCCGCGTGGAATGTGGGTGAAC
TGGATAAAATGGCGCTGGCGCCGTGCCATGCATTCTTCCAGTTTTACGTTGCGGACGGTAAGCTGAGCTG
TCAACTTTATCAGCGCAGCTGCGATGTTTTCCTCGGCCTGCCGTTCAATATCGCCAGCTACGCGTTACTG
GTGCATATGATGGCGCAGCAGTGCGACCTGGAGGTGGGTGATTTTGTCTGGACCGGCGGTGATACCCACC
TGTACAGCAACCATATGGACCAAACGCATCTGCAATTGAGCCGTGAGCCGCGTCCGCTGCCGAAACTGAT
TATTAAGCGCAAACCCGAGAGCATCTTTGACTATCGTTTCGAAGACTTCGAGATTGAAGGCTACGATCCG
CACCCGGGTATCAAAGCGCCGGTGGCTATCTAACTCGAGTCTGGTAAAGAAACCGCTGCTGCGAAATTTG
AACGCCAGCACATGGACTCGTCTACTAGCGCAGCTTAATTAACCTAGGCTGCTGCCACCGCTGAGCAATA
ACTAGCATAACCCCTTGGGGCCTCTAAACGGGTCTTGAGGGGTTTTTTGCTGAAACCTCAGGCATTTGAG
AAGCACACGGTCACACTGCTTCCGGTAGTCAATAAACCGGTAAACCAGCAATAGACATAAGCGGCTATTT
AACGACCCTGCCCTGAACCGACGACCGGGTCGAATTTGCTTTCGAATTTCTGCCATTCATCCGCTTATTA
TCACTTATTCAGGCGTAGCAACCAGGCGTTTAAGGGCACCAATAACTGCCTTAAAAAAATTACGCCCCGC
CCTGCCACTCATCGCAGTACTGTTGTAATTCATTAAGCATTCTGCCGACATGGAAGCCATCACAAACGGC
ATGATGAACCTGAATCGCCAGCGGCATCAGCACCTTGTCGCCTTGCGTATAATATTTGCCCATAGTGAAA
ACGGGGGCGAAGAAGTTGTCCATATTGGCCACGTTTAAATCAAAACTGGTGAAACTCACCCAGGGATTGG
CTGAGACGAAAAACATATTCTCAATAAACCCTTTAGGGAAATAGGCCAGGTTTTCACCGTAACACGCCAC
ATCTTGCGAATATATGTGTAGAAACTGCCGGAAATCGTCGTGGTATTCACTCCAGAGCGATGAAAACGTT
TCAGTTTGCTCATGGAAAACGGTGTAACAAGGGTGAACACTATCCCATATCACCAGCTCACCGTCTTTCA
TTGCCATACGGAACTCCGGATGAGCATTCATCAGGCGGGCAAGAATGTGAATAAAGGCCGGATAAAACTT
GTGCTTATTTTTCTTTACGGTCTTTAAAAAGGCCGTAATATCCAGCTGAACGGTCTGGTTATAGGTACAT
TGAGCAACTGACTGAAATGCCTCAAAATGTTCTTTACGATGCCATTGGGATATATCAACGGTGGTATATC
CAGTGATTTTTTTCTCCATTTTAGCTTCCTTAGCTCCTGAAAATCTCGATAACTCAAAAAATACGCCCGG
TAGTGATCTTATTTCATTATGGTGAAAGTTGGAACCTCTTACGTGCCGATCAACGTCTCATTTTCGCCAA
AAGTTGGCCCAGGGCTTCCCGGTATCAACAGGGACACCAGGATTTATTTATTCTGCGAAGTGATCTTCCG
TCACAGGTATTTATTCGGCGCAAAGTGCGTCGGGTGATGCTGCCAACTTACTGATTTAGTGTATGATGGT
GTTTTTGAGGTGCTCCAGTGGCTTCTGTTTCTATCAGCTGTCCCTCCTGTTCAGCTACTGACGGGGTGGT
GCGTAACGGCAAAAGCACCGCCGGACATCAGCGCTAGCGGAGTGTATACTGGCTTACTATGTTGGCACTG
ATGAGGGTGTCAGTGAAGTGCTTCATGTGGCAGGAGAAAAAAGGCTGCACCGGTGCGTCAGCAGAATATG
TGATACAGGATATATTCCGCTTCCTCGCTCACTGACTCGCTACGCTCGGTCGTTCGACTGCGGCGAGCGG
AAATGGCTTACGAACGGGGCGGAGATTTCCTGGAAGATGCCAGGAAGATACTTAACAGGGAAGTGAGAGG
GCCGCGGCAAAGCCGTTTTTCCATAGGCTCCGCCCCCCTGACAAGCATCACGAAATCTGACGCTCAAATC
AGTGGTGGCGAAACCCGACAGGACTATAAAGATACCAGGCGTTTCCCCCTGGCGGCTCCCTCGTGCGCTC
TCCTGTTCCTGCCTTTCGGTTTACCGGTGTCATTCCGCTGTTATGGCCGCGTTTGTCTCATTCCACGCCT
GACACTCAGTTCCGGGTAGGCAGTTCGCTCCAAGCTGGACTGTATGCACGAACCCCCCGTTCAGTCCGAC
CGCTGCGCCTTATCCGGTAACTATCGTCTTGAGTCCAACCCGGAAAGACATGCAAAAGCACCACTGGCAG
CAGCCACTGGTAATTGATTTAGAGGAGTTAGTCTTGAAGTCATGCGCCGGTTAAGGCTAAACTGAAAGGA
CAAGTTTTGGTGACTGCGCTCCTCCAAGCCAGTTACCTCGGTTCAAAGAGTTGGTAGCTCAGAGAACCTT
CGAAAAACCGCCCTGCAAGGCGGTTTTTTCGTTTTCAGAGCAAGAGATTACGCGCAGACCAAAACGATCT
CAAGAAGATCATCTTATTAATCAGATAAAATATTTCTAGATTTCAGTGCAATTTATCTCTTCAAATGTAG
CACCTGAAGTCAGCCCCATACGATATAAGTTGTAATTCTCATGTTAGTCATGCCCCGCGCCCACCGGAAG
GAGCTGACTGGGTTGAAGGCTCTCAAGGGCATCGGTCGAGATCCCGGTGCCTAATGAGTGAGCTAACTTA
CATTAATTGCGTTGCGCTCACTGCCCGCTTTCCAGTCGGGAAACCTGTCGTGCCAGCTGCATTAATGAAT
CGGCCAACGCGCGGGGAGAGGCGGTTTGCGTATTGGGCGCCAGGGTGGTTTTTCTTTTCACCAGTGAGAC
GGGCAACAGCTGATTGCCCTTCACCGCCTGGCCCTGAGAGAGTTGCAGCAAGCGGTCCACGCTGGTTTGC
CCCAGCAGGCGAAAATCCTGTTTGATGGTGGTTAACGGCGGGATATAACATGAGCTGTCTTCGGTATCGT
CGTATCCCACTACCGAGATGTCCGCACCAACGCGCAGCCCGGACTCGGTAATGGCGCGCATTGCGCCCAG
CGCCATCTGATCGTTGGCAACCAGCATCGCAGTGGGAACGATGCCCTCATTCAGCATTTGCATGGTTTGT
TGAAAACCGGACATGGCACTCCAGTCGCCTTCCCGTTCCGCTATCGGCTGAATTTGATTGCGAGTGAGAT
ATTTATGCCAGCCAGCCAGACGCAGACGCGCCGAGACAGAACTTAATGGGCCCGCTAACAGCGCGATTTG
CTGGTGACCCAATGCGACCAGATGCTCCACGCCCAGTCGCGTACCGTCTTCATGGGAGAAAATAATACTG
TTGATGGGTGTCTGGTCAGAGACATCAAGAAATAACGCCGGAACATTAGTGCAGGCAGCTTCCACAGCAA
TGGCATCCTGGTCATCCAGCGGATAGTTAATGATCAGCCCACTGACGCGTTGCGCGAGAAGATTGTGCAC
CGCCGCTTTACAGGCTTCGACGCCGCTTCGTTCTACCATCGACACCACCACGCTGGCACCCAGTTGATCG
GCGCGAGATTTAATCGCCGCGACAATTTGCGACGGCGCGTGCAGGGCCAGACTGGAGGTGGCAACGCCAA
TCAGCAACGACTGTTTGCCCGCCAGTTGTTGTGCCACGCGGTTGGGAATGTAATTCAGCTCCGCCATCGC
CGCTTCCACTTTTTCCCGCGTTTTCGCAGAAACGTGGCTGGCCTGGTTCACCACGCGGGAAACGGTCTGA
TAAGAGACACCGGCATACTCTGCGACATCGTATAACGTTACTGGTTTCACATTCACCACCCTGAATTGAC
TCTCTTCCGGGCGCTATCATGCCATACCGCGAAAGGTTTTGCGCCATTCGATGGTGTCCGGGATCTCGAC
GCTCTCCCTTATGCGACTCCTGCATTAGGAAATTAATACGACTCACTATAGGGGAATTGTGAGCGGATAA
CAATTCCCCTGTAGAAATAATTTTGTTTAACTTTAATAAGGAGATATACCATGATCAGTCTGATTGCGGC
GTTAGCGGTAGATCGCGTTATCGGCATGGAAAACGCCATGCCGTGGAACCTGCCTGCCGATCTCGCCTGG
TATAAACGCAACACCTTAAATAAACCCGTGATTATGGGCCGCCATACCTGGGAATCAATCGGTCGTCCGT
TGCCAGGACGCAAAAATATTATCCTCAGCAGTCAACCGGGTACGGACGATCGCGTAACGTGGGTGAAGTC
GGTGGATGAAGCCATCGCGGCGTGTGGTGACGTACCAGAAATCATGGTGATTGGCGGCGGTCGCGTTTAT
GAACAGTTCTTGCCAAAAGCGCAAAAACTGTATCTGACGCATATCGACGCAGAAGTGGAAGGCGACACCC
ATTTCCCGGATTACGAGCCGGATGACTGGGAATCGGTATTCAGCGAATTCCACGATGCTGATGCGCAGAA
CTCTCACAGCTATTGCTTTGAGATTCTGGAGCGGCGGTAACAGGCGTCGACAAGCTTGCGGCCGCATAAT
G
Features (pLannotate 1.2.2; 19 found; start..end, strand, type, name):
     34..107     +  promoter       PLtetO-1 promoter: modified phage lambda PL promoter with tet operator sites (Lutz and Bujard, 1997)
    149..940     +  CDS            thyA: TYSY_ECO57 - Experimental evidence at protein level: Swiss-Prot protein existence level 1. Catalyzes the reductive methylation of 2'-deoxyuridine-5'- monophosphate (dUMP) to 2'-deoxythymidine-5'-monophosphate (dTMP) while utilizing 5,10-methylenetetrahydrofolate (mTHF) as the methyl donor and reductant in the reaction, yielding dihydrofolate (DHF) as a by- product. This enzymatic reaction provides an intracellular de novo source of dTMP, an essential precursor for DNA biosynthesis. From Escherichia coli O157:H7.
    956..997     +  CDS            S-Tag (fragment): affinity and epitope tag derived from pancreatic ribonuclease A
   1027..1044    +  CDS            SET1 (fragment): solubility-enhancement tag derived from T7 phage gene 10B
   1052..1099    +  terminator     T7 terminator: transcription terminator for bacteriophage T7 RNA polymerase
   1323..1979    -  CDS            cat: CAT_ECOLX - Experimental evidence at protein level: Swiss-Prot protein existence level 1. This enzyme is an effector of chloramphenicol resistance in bacteria. From Escherichia coli. This protein is used as a marker in many commonly used cloning vectors, such as pACYC184.
   1980..2082    -  promoter       cat promoter: promoter of the E. coli cat gene encoding chloramphenicol acetyltransferase
   2203..2346    +  mobile_element IS1 (fragment): prokaryotic transposable element IS1
   2465..2520    -  rep_origin     RSF ori (fragment): Plasmids containing the RSF 1030 origin of replication can be propagated in E. coli cells that contain additional plasmids with compatible origins.
   2608..3153    -  rep_origin     p15A ori: Plasmids containing the medium-copy-number p15A origin of replication can be propagated in E. coli cells that contain a second plasmid with the ColE1 origin.
   3265..3329    -  CDS            TcR (fragment): tetracycline efflux protein; tet; confers resistance to tetracycline
   3344..3365    -  protein_bind   CAP binding site: CAP binding activates transcription in the presence of cAMP. E. coli catabolite activator protein
   3378..4460    -  CDS            lacI: lac repressor; lacI; The lac repressor binds to the lac operator to inhibit transcription in E. coli. This inhibition can be relieved by adding lactose or isopropyl-β-D-thiogalactopyranoside (IPTG).
   4461..4538    -  promoter       lacI promoter: lacI
   4546..4581    -  CDS            TcR (fragment): tetracycline efflux protein; tet; confers resistance to tetracycline
   4584..4602    +  promoter       T7 promoter: promoter for bacteriophage T7 RNA polymerase
   4603..4627    +  protein_bind   lac operator: The lac repressor binds to the lac operator to inhibit transcription in E. coli. This inhibition can be relieved by adding lactose or isopropyl-β-D-thiogalactopyranoside (IPTG). lac repressor encoded by lacI
   4642..4664    +  RBS            RBS: efficient ribosome binding site from bacteriophage T7 gene 10 (Olins and Rangwala, 1989)
   4671..5150    +  CDS            ecDHFR: E. coli dihydrofolate reductase; folA
