[The description below was written by a language model from this plasmid's Addgene catalogue record and pLannotate feature annotations shown in this document.]
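Description:
pTETDuet_F31YDHFR_Q33STS is a low-copy bacterial co-expression plasmid of about 5.2 kb built on the pTET-duet backbone, a two-cassette (Duet-style) vector. It replicates from a p15A origin, which is compatible with ColE1-type plasmids, and is selected with chloramphenicol through a cat gene driven by its own promoter. The annotation also picks up short remnants of an RSF origin, IS1 and a tetracycline-resistance gene. These are fragments and are probably non-functional leftovers of the vector's ancestry.

The payload is two E. coli folate-metabolism genes, each carrying a point mutation according to the catalogue entry. folA, encoding dihydrofolate reductase with the F31Y substitution, sits behind a T7 promoter with an adjacent lac operator and a T7 gene 10 ribosome binding site. A lacI gene with its own promoter is carried on the plasmid and supplies the repressor for that operator. thyA, encoding thymidylate synthase with the Q33S substitution, lies immediately downstream in the same orientation under the PLtetO-1 promoter, a lambda PL derivative bearing tet operator sites. No tetR gene is annotated on the plasmid. A partial S-Tag and a short SET1 fragment follow the thyA reading frame, and whether either is translated in frame is not stated. A T7 terminator closes the region.

The two enzymes are biochemically coupled: thymidylate synthase generates dihydrofolate as a by-product of dTMP synthesis, and dihydrofolate reductase reduces it again. Expressing defined variants of both from one plasmid allows the combined effect of the two mutations to be examined in bacteria, in keeping with the associated study of the genetic landscape of a metabolic interaction.
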