Addgene plasmid #191313: pTETDuet_F31YDHFR_Q33STS
Purpose: Bacterial co-expression of E. coli folA (Dihydrofolate Reductase) and E. coli thyA (Thymidylate Synthase)
Depositing lab: Kimberly Reynolds. Depositing organization: University of Texas Southwestern Medical Center. Publication: The genetic landscape of a metabolic interaction. Nguyen TN, Ingle C, Thompson S, Reynolds KA. Nat Commun. 2024 Apr 18;15(1):3351. doi: 10.1038/s41467-024-47671-0. PubMed 38637543.
Backbone
  Vector backbone: pTET-duet
  Vector type: Bacterial Expression
Growth in bacteria
  Bacterial resistance: Chloramphenicol, 25 μg/mL
  Growth temperature: 30°C
  Growth strain: DH5alpha
  Copy number: Low Copy
Gene/Insert
  Gene/Insert name: folA, thyA (alt names: DHFR; TS)
  Species: E. coli
  Mutation: F31Y DHFR/Q33S TYMS
  Promoter: T7 (folA), Tet (thyA)
  Cloning method: Restriction Enzyme; 5′ cloning site EcoNI (not destroyed); 3′ cloning site NotI (not destroyed)
  Sequencing primers: 5′ _GGATCTCGACGCTCTCCCTT; 3′ _CCGCTGAGCAATAACTAGC
Terms and licenses: Academic/Nonprofit Terms; Industry Terms: Not Available to Industry
Depositor comments: Please visit https://doi.org/10.1101/2023.05.28.542639 for bioRxiv preprint.
How to cite: pTETDuet_F31YDHFR_Q33STS was a gift from Kimberly Reynolds (Addgene plasmid # 191313 ; http://n2t.net/addgene:191313 ; RRID:Addgene_191313)
